>Addgene plasmid #141477 | TFORF0018 | depositor full sequence | sequence record 276567 | Full Sequence
TTAATGTAGTCTTATGCAATACTCTTGTAGTCTTGCAACATGGTAACGATGAGTTAGCAACATGCCTTAC
AAGGAGAGAAAAAGCACCGTGCATGCCGATTGGTGGAAGTAAGGTGGTACGATCGTGCCTTATTAGGAAG
GCAACAGACGGGTCTGACATGGATTGGACGAACCACTGAATTGCCGCATTGCAGAGATATTGTATTTAAG
TGCCTAGCTCGATACATAAACGGGTCTCTCTGGTTAGACCAGATCTGAGCCTGGGAGCTCTCTGGCTAAC
TAGGGAACCCACTGCTTAAGCCTCAATAAAGCTTGCCTTGAGTGCTTCAAGTAGTGTGTGCCCGTCTGTT
GTGTGACTCTGGTAACTAGAGATCCCTCAGACCCTTTTAGTCAGTGTGGAAAATCTCTAGCAGTGGCGCC
CGAACAGGGACTTGAAAGCGAAAGGGAAACCAGAGGAGCTCTCTCGACGCAGGACTCGGCTTGCTGAAGC
GCGCACGGCAAGAGGCGAGGGGCGGCGACTGGTGAGTACGCCAAAAATTTTGACTAGCGGAGGCTAGAAG
GAGAGAGATGGGTGCGAGAGCGTCAGTATTAAGCGGGGGAGAATTAGATCGCGATGGGAAAAAATTCGGT
TAAGGCCAGGGGGAAAGAAAAAATATAAATTAAAACATATAGTATGGGCAAGCAGGGAGCTAGAACGATT
CGCAGTTAATCCTGGCCTGTTAGAAACATCAGAAGGCTGTAGACAAATACTGGGACAGCTACAACCATCC
CTTCAGACAGGATCAGAAGAACTTAGATCATTATATAATACAGTAGCAACCCTCTATTGTGTGCATCAAA
GGATAGAGATAAAAGACACCAAGGAAGCTTTAGACAAGATAGAGGAAGAGCAAAACAAAAGTAAGACCAC
CGCACAGCAAGCGGCCGCTGATCTTCAGACCTGGAGGAGGAGATATGAGGGACAATTGGAGAAGTGAATT
ATATAAATATAAAGTAGTAAAAATTGAACCATTAGGAGTAGCACCCACCAAGGCAAAGAGAAGAGTGGTG
CAGAGAGAAAAAAGAGCAGTGGGAATAGGAGCTTTGTTCCTTGGGTTCTTGGGAGCAGCAGGAAGCACTA
TGGGCGCAGCGTCAATGACGCTGACGGTACAGGCCAGACAATTATTGTCTGGTATAGTGCAGCAGCAGAA
CAATTTGCTGAGGGCTATTGAGGCGCAACAGCATCTGTTGCAACTCACAGTCTGGGGCATCAAGCAGCTC
CAGGCAAGAATCCTGGCTGTGGAAAGATACCTAAAGGATCAACAGCTCCTGGGGATTTGGGGTTGCTCTG
GAAAACTCATTTGCACCACTGCTGTGCCTTGGAATGCTAGTTGGAGTAATAAATCTCTGGAACAGATTTG
GAATCACACGACCTGGATGGAGTGGGACAGAGAAATTAACAATTACACAAGCTTAATACACTCCTTAATT
GAAGAATCGCAAAACCAGCAAGAAAAGAATGAACAAGAATTATTGGAATTAGATAAATGGGCAAGTTTGT
GGAATTGGTTTAACATAACAAATTGGCTGTGGTATATAAAATTATTCATAATGATAGTAGGAGGCTTGGT
AGGTTTAAGAATAGTTTTTGCTGTACTTTCTATAGTGAATAGAGTTAGGCAGGGATATTCACCATTATCG
TTTCAGACCCACCTCCCAACCCCGAGGGGACCCATGCATTGCATCTCAATTAGTCAGCAACCAGGTGTGG
AAAGTCCCCAGGCTCCCCAGCAGGCAGAAGTATGCAAAGCATGCGTCTCAATTAGTCAGCAACCATAGTC
CCGCCCCTAACTCCGCCCATCCCGCCCCTAACTCCGCCCAGTTCCGCCCATTCTCCGCCCCATGGCTGAC
TAATTTTTTTTATTTATGCAGAGGCCGAGGCCGCCTCGGCCTCTGAGCTATTCCAGAAGTAGTGAGGAGG
CTTTTTTGGAGGCCTAGGCTTTTGCAAAAAGCTTTCTAGAGGTACCACCGGAGCTTACCATGACCGAGTA
CAAGCCCACGGTGCGCCTCGCCACCCGCGACGACGTCCCCAGGGCCGTACGCACCCTCGCCGCCGCGTTC
GCCGACTACCCCGCCACGCGCCACACCGTCGATCCGGACCGCCACATCGAGCGGGTCACCGAGCTGCAAG
AACTCTTCCTCACGCGCGTCGGGCTCGACATCGGCAAGGTGTGGGTCGCGGACGACGGCGCCGCCGTGGC
GGTCTGGACCACGCCGGAGAGCGTCGAAGCGGGGGCGGTGTTCGCCGAGATCGGCCCGCGCATGGCCGAG
TTGAGCGGTTCCCGGCTGGCCGCGCAGCAACAGATGGAAGGCCTCCTGGCGCCGCACCGGCCCAAGGAGC
CCGCGTGGTTCCTGGCCACCGTCGGCGTCTCGCCCGACCACCAGGGCAAGGGTCTGGGCAGCGCCGTCGT
GCTCCCCGGAGTGGAGGCGGCCGAGCGCGCCGGGGTGCCCGCCTTCCTGGAGACCTCCGCGCCCCGCAAC
CTCCCCTTCTACGAGCGGCTCGGCTTCACCGTCACCGCCGACGTCGAGGTGCCCGAAGGACCGCGCACCT
GGTGCATGACCCGCAAGCCCGGTGCCAGTTAACGAATTCTAGATCTTGAGACAAATGGCAGTATTCATCC
ACAATTTTAAAAGAAAAGGGGGGATTGGGGGGTACAGTGCAGGGGAAAGAATAGTAGACATAATAGCAAC
AGACATACAAACTAAAGAATTACAAAAACAAATTACAAAAATTCAAAATTTTCGGGTTTATTACAGGGAC
AGCAGAGATCCACTTTGGCGCCGGCTCGAGGCCTGCAGGTGCAAAGATGGATAAAGTTTTAAACAGAGAG
GAATCTTTGCAGCTAATGGACCTTCTAGGTCTTGAAAGGAGTGGGAATTGGCTCCGGTGCCCGTCAGTGG
GCAGAGCGCACATCGCCCACAGTCCCCGAGAAGTTGGGGGGAGGGGTCGGCAATTGAACCGGTGCCTAGA
GAAGGTGGCGCGGGGTAAACTGGGAAAGTGATGTCGTGTACTGGCTCCGCCTTTTTCCCGAGGGTGGGGG
AGAACCGTATATAAGTGCAGTAGTCGCCGTGAACGTTCTTTTTCGCAACGGGTTTGCCGCCAGAACACAG
GTAAGTGCCGTGTGTGGTTCCCGCGGGCCTGGCCTCTTTACGGGTTATGGCCCTTGCGTGCCTTGAATTA
CTTCCACCTGGCTGCAGTACGTGATTCTTGATCCCGAGCTTCGGGTTGGAAGTGGGTGGGAGAGTTCGAG
GCCTTGCGCTTAAGGAGCCCCTTCGCCTCGTGCTTGAGTTGAGGCCTGGCCTGGGCGCTGGGGCCGCCGC
GTGCGAATCTGGTGGCACCTTCGCGCCTGTCTCGCTGCTTTCGATAAGTCTCTAGCCATTTAAAATTTTT
GATGACCTGCTGCGACGCTTTTTTTCTGGCAAGATAGTCTTGTAAATGCGGGCCAAGATCTGCACACTGG
TATTTCGGTTTTTGGGGCCGCGGGCGGCGACGGGGCCCGTGCGTCCCAGCGCACATGTTCGGCGAGGCGG
GGCCTGCGAGCGCGGCCACCGAGAATCGGACGGGGGTAGTCTCAAGCTGGCCGGCCTGCTCTGGTGCCTG
GCCTCGCGCCGCCGTGTATCGCCCCGCCCTGGGCGGCAAGGCTGGCCCGGTCGGCACCAGTTGCGTGAGC
GGAAAGATGGCCGCTTCCCGGCCCTGCTGCAGGGAGCTCAAAATGGAGGACGCGGCGCTCGGGAGAGCGG
GCGGGTGAGTCACCCACACAAAGGAAAAGGGCCTTTCCGTCCTCAGCCGTCGCTTCATGTGACTCCACGG
AGTACCGGGCGCCGTCCAGGCACCTCGATTAGTTCTCGAGCTTTTGGAGTACGTCGTCTTTAGGTTGGGG
GGAGGGGTTTTATGCGATGGAGTTTCCCCACACTGAGTGGGTGGAGACTGAAGTTAGGCCAGCTTGGCAC
TTGATGTAATTCTCCTTGGAATTTGCCCTTTTTGAGTTTGGATCTTGGTTCATTCTCAAGCCTCAGACAG
TGGTTCAAAGTTTTTTTCTTCCATTTCAGGTGTCGTGAGGCTAGCACCGCCACCATGTCCTACCCGCAGT
TTGGATACCCCTACTCCTCGGCTCCCCAGTTCTTGATGGCCACCAACTCCCTGAGCACGTGCTGCGAGTC
CGGAGGCCGCACGCTGGCGGACTCCGGGCCCGCCGCCTCGGCCCAGGCGCCGGTCTACTGCCCGGTCTAC
GAGAGCCGGCTGCTGGCCACCGCGCGCCACGAGCTCAACTCGGCCGCGGCGCTGGGCGTCTATGGGGGTC
CCTATGGCGGATCGCAGGGCTATGGCAACTACGTGACCTACGGCTCGGAGGCGTCCGCCTTCTACTCGCT
GAACAGCTTTGATTCCAAGGATGGTTCGGGATCTGCGCATGGGGGCCTGGCACCAGCCGCTGCCGCCTAC
TACCCTTACGAGCCAGCTCTGGGCCAGTACCCCTATGACAGGATCAAACGGCTAGGCGGTCATCCCCATA
AAGGAATTGGCCTGGACCTCTCTGGCTTGGGAAGGAGCCCAGGCTCCCTGTATGGAACCATGGACAGCGG
CACGCGGCGCAAGAACGCCACGCGCGAGACCACCAGCACGCTCAAGGCCTGGCTGCAGGAGCACCGCAAG
AACCCCTACCCCACCAAGGGCGAGAAGATCATGCTGGCCATCATCACCAAGATGACCCTCACACAGGTCT
CCACCTGGTTCGCCAACGCGCGCCGGCGCCTCAAGAAGGAGAACAAGATGACGTGGCCGCCGCGGAACAA
GTGCGCAGACGAGAAGCGGCCCTACGCGGAGGGCGAGGAGGAGGAGGGGGGCGAGGAGGAGGCGCGGGAG
GAGCCCCTCAAGAGCTCCAAGAACGCAGAGCCCGTGGGCAAAGAGGAGAAGGAGCTGGAGCTTAGTGACT
TGGACGACTTCGACCCGCTGGAAGCAGAGCCGCCGGCGTGCGAGCTGAAGCCGCCCTTCCACTCCCTGGA
CGGCGGTCTGGAGCGCGTCCCCGCCGCGCCCGACGGCCCGGTCAAGGAGGCCTCAGGCGCGCTCCGGATG
TCTCTGGCCGCGGGTGGCGGAGCTGCTCTGGACGAGGACCTGGAGAGGGCCCGGAGCTGTCTCCGCAGCG
CGGCGGCCGGGCCGGAGCCACTGCCGGGCGCAGAGGGCGGCCCTCAGGTCTGCGAGGCCAAGCTGGGGTT
TGTGCCGGCGGGGGCGTCGGCAGGCCTGGAGGCTAAGCCGCGCATCTGGTCCCTGGCCCACACAGCCACC
GCCGCCGCCGCCGCCGCCACCTCCCTGAGCCAGACTGAGTTTCCGTCGTGCATGCTCAAGCGCCAAGGTC
CCGCGGCCCCTGCGGCTGTGTCCTCCGCGCCCGCCACGTCCCCGTCTGTGGCCCTTCCCCACTCTGGCGC
CCTGGACAGGCACCAGGACTCCCCGGTAACCAGTCTCAGAAACTGGGTGGACGGGGTCTTCCACGACCCC
ATCCTCAGGCACAGCACTTTGAACCAGGCCTGGGCCACCGCCAAGGGCGCCCTCCTGGACCCCGGGCCTC
TGGGACGCTCGCTGGGGGCGGGCGCGAACGTGCTGACTGCACCCCTGGCCCGCGCCTTTCCGCCTGCCGT
GCCCCAGGACGCCCCAGCTGCAGGCGCCGCCAGGGAGCTGCTCGCCCTGCCCAAGGCCGGCGGCAAACCC
TTCTGCGCCTAGTAATGAACTAGTCCGTAACTTGAAAGTATTTCGATTTCTTGGCTTTATATATCTTGTG
GAAAGGACGATAGCTGCTGAACATATGACACCAGACGCGTTAAGTCGACAATCAACCTCTGGATTACAAA
ATTTGTGAAAGATTGACTGGTATTCTTAACTATGTTGCTCCTTTTACGCTATGTGGATACGCTGCTTTAA
TGCCTTTGTATCATGCTATTGCTTCCCGTATGGCTTTCATTTTCTCCTCCTTGTATAAATCCTGGTTGCT
GTCTCTTTATGAGGAGTTGTGGCCCGTTGTCAGGCAACGTGGCGTGGTGTGCACTGTGTTTGCTGACGCA
ACCCCCACTGGTTGGGGCATTGCCACCACCTGTCAGCTCCTTTCCGGGACTTTCGCTTTCCCCCTCCCTA
TTGCCACGGCGGAACTCATCGCCGCCTGCCTTGCCCGCTGCTGGACAGGGGCTCGGCTGTTGGGCACTGA
CAATTCCGTGGTGTTGTCGGGGAAATCATCGTCCTTTCCTTGGCTGCTCGCCTGTGTTGCCACCTGGATT
CTGCGCGGGACGTCCTTCTGCTACGTCCCTTCGGCCCTCAATCCAGCGGACCTTCCTTCCCGCGGCCTGC
TGCCGGCTCTGCGGCCTCTTCCGCGTCTTCGCCTTCGCCCTCAGACGAGTCGGATCTCCCTTTGGGCCGC
CTCCCCGCGTCGACTTTAAGACCAATGACTTACAAGGCAGCTGTAGATCTTAGCCACTTTTTAAAAGAAA
AGGGGGGACTGGAAGGGCTAATTCACTCCCAACGAAGACAAGATCTGCTTTTTGCTTGTACTGGGTCTCT
CTGGTTAGACCAGATCTGAGCCTGGGAGCTCTCTGGCTAACTAGGGAACCCACTGCTTAAGCCTCAATAA
AGCTTGCCTTGAGTGCTTCAAGTAGTGTGTGCCCGTCTGTTGTGTGACTCTGGTAACTAGAGATCCCTCA
GACCCTTTTAGTCAGTGTGGAAAATCTCTAGCAGTACGTATAGTAGTTCATGTCATCTTATTATTCAGTA
TTTATAACTTGCAAAGAAATGAATATCAGAGAGTGAGAGGAACTTGTTTATTGCAGCTTATAATGGTTAC
AAATAAAGCAATAGCATCACAAATTTCACAAATAAAGCATTTTTTTCACTGCATTCTAGTTGTGGTTTGT
CCAAACTCATCAATGTATCTTATCATGTCTGGCTCTAGCTATCCCGCCCCTAACTCCGCCCATCCCGCCC
CTAACTCCGCCCAGTTCCGCCCATTCTCCGCCCCATGGCTGACTAATTTTTTTTATTTATGCAGAGGCCG
AGGCCGCCTCGGCCTCTGAGCTATTCCAGAAGTAGTGAGGAGGCTTTTTTGGAGGCCTAGGGACGTACCC
AATTCGCCCTATAGTGAGTCGTATTACGCGCGCTCACTGGCCGTCGTTTTACAACGTCGTGACTGGGAAA
ACCCTGGCGTTACCCAACTTAATCGCCTTGCAGCACATCCCCCTTTCGCCAGCTGGCGTAATAGCGAAGA
GGCCCGCACCGATCGCCCTTCCCAACAGTTGCGCAGCCTGAATGGCGAATGGG
[124 nt withheld, positions 7334-7457]
C
[91 nt withheld, positions 7459-7549]
A
[49 nt withheld, positions 7551-7599]
CCTTTGACGTTGGAGTCCACGTTCTTT
[37 nt withheld, positions 7627-7663]
ACCCTATCTCGGTCTATTCTTTTGATTTATAAGGGATTTTGCCGATTTCGGCCTATTGGTTAAAAAATGA
GCTGATTTAACAAAAATTTAACGCGAATTTTAACAAAATATTAACGCTTACAATTTAGGTGGCACTTTTC
GGGGAAATGTGCGCGGAACCCCTATTTGTTTATTTTTCTAAATACATTCAAATATGTATCCGCTCATGAG
ACAATAACCCTGATAAATGCTTCAATAATATTGAAAAAGGAAGAGTATGAGTATTCAACATTTCCGTGTC
GCCCTTATTCCCTTTTTTGCGGCATTTTGCCTTCCTGTTTTTGCTCACCCAGAAACGCTGGTGAAAGTAA
AAGATGCTGAAGATCAGTTGGGTGCACGAGTGGGTTACATCGAACTGGATCTCAACAGCGGTAAGATCCT
TGAGAGTTTTCGCCCCGAAGAACGTTTTCCAATGATGAGCACTTTTAAAGTTCTGCTATGTGGCGCGGTA
TTATCCCGTATTGACGCCGGGCAAGAGCAACTCGGTCGCCGCATACACTATTCTCAGAATGACTTGGTTG
AGTACTCACCAGTCACAGAAAAGCATCTTACGGATGGCATGACAGTAAGAGAATTATGCAGTGCTGCCAT
AACCATGAGTGATAACACTGCGGCCAACTTACTTCTGACAACGATCGGAGGACCGAAGGAGCTAACCGCT
TTTTTGCACAACATGGGGGATCATGTAACTCGCCTTGATCGTTGGGAACCGGAGCTGAATGAAGCCATAC
CAAACGACGAGCGTGACACCACGATGCCTGTAGCAATGGCAACAACGTTGCGCAAACTATTAACTGGCGA
ACTACTTACTCTAGCTTCCCGGCAACAATTAATAGACTGGATGGAGGCGGATAAAGTTGCAGGACCACTT
CTGCGCTCGGCCCTTCCGGCTGGCTGGTTTATTGCTGATAAATCTGGAGCCGGTGAGCGTGGGTCTCGCG
GTATCATTGCAGCACTGGGGCCAGATGGTAAGCCCTCCCGTATCGTAGTTATCTACACGACGGGGAGTCA
GGCAACTATGGATGAACGAAATAGACAGATCGCTGAGATAGGTGCCTCACTGATTAAGCATTGGTAACTG
TCAGACCAAGTTTACTCATATATACTTTAGATTGATTTAAAACTTCATTTTTAATTTAAAAGGATCTAGG
TGAAGATCCTTTTTGATAATCTCATGACCAAAATCCCTTAACGTGAGTTTTCGTTCCACTGAGCGTCAGA
CCCCGTAGAAAAGATCAAAGGATCTTCTTGAGATCCTTTTTTTCTGCGCGTAATCTGCTGCTTGCAAACA
AAAAAACCACCGCTACCAGCGGTGGTTTGTTTGCCGGATCAAGAGCTACCAACTCTTTTTCCGAAGGTAA
CTGGCTTCAGCAGAGCGCAGATACCAAATACTGTTCTTCTAGTGTAGCCGTAGTTAGGCCACCACTTCAA
GAACTCTGTAGCACCGCCTACATACCTCGCTCTGCTAATCCTGTTACCAGTGGCTGCTGCCAGTGGCGAT
AAGTCGTGTCTTACCGGGTTGGACTCAAGACGATAGTTACCGGATAAGGCGCAGCGGTCGGGCTGAACGG
GGGGTTCGTGCACACAGCCCAGCTTGGAGCGAACGACCTACACCGAACTGAGATACCTACAGCGTGAGCT
ATGAGAAAGCGCCACGCTTCCCGAAGGGAGAAAGGCGGACAGGTATCCGGTAAGCGGCAGGGTCGGAACA
GGAGAGCGCACGAGGGAGCTTCCAGGGGGAAACGCCTGGTATCTTTATAGTCCTGTCGGGTTTCGCCACC
TCTGACTTGAGCGTCGATTTTTGTGATGCTCGTCAGGGGGGCGGAGCCTATGGAAAAACGCCAGCAACGC
GGCCTTTTTACGGTTCCTGGCCTTTTGCTGGCCTTTTGCTCACATGTTCTTTCCTGCGTTATCCCCTGAT
TCTGTGGATAACCGTATTACCGCCTTTGAGTGAGCTGATACCGCTCGCCGCAGCCGAACGACCGAGCGCA
GCGAGTCAGTGAGCGAGGAAGCGGAAGAGCGCCCAATACGCAAACCGCCTCTCCCCGCGCGTTGGCCGAT
TCATTAATGCAGCTGGCACGACAGGTTTCCCGACTGGAAAGCGGGCAGTGAGCGCAACGCAATTAATGTG
AGTTAGCTCACTCATTAGGCACCCCAGGCTTTACACTTTATGCTTCCGGCTCGTATGTTGTGTGGAATTG
TGAGCGGATAACAATTTCACACAGGAAACAGCTATGACCATGATTACGCCAAGCGCGCAATTAACCCTCA
CTAAAGGGAACAAAAGCTGGAGCTGCAAGC
Features (pLannotate 1.2.2; 31 found; start..end, strand, type, name):
      5..231     +  promoter       RSV promoter: Rous sarcoma virus enhancer/promoter
    232..412     +  LTR            5' LTR (truncated): truncated 5' long terminal repeat (LTR) from HIV-1
    459..584     +  misc_feature   HIV-1 Ψ: packaging signal of human immunodeficiency virus type 1
    568..931     +  CDS            HIV-1 gag (fragment): gag protein from human immunodeficiency virus 1; gag
   1077..1310    +  misc_feature   RRE: The Rev response element (RRE) of HIV-1 allows for Rev-dependent mRNA export from the nucleus to the cytoplasm.
   1687..1713    +  CDS            Rev (fragment): human immunodeficiency virus 1 (HIV-1) Rev protein; rev; enhances nuclear export of unspliced and incompletely spliced viral mRNAs
   1720..1743    +  promoter       SV40 promoter (fragment): SV40 early promoter
   1744..1815    +  promoter       SV40 promoter (fragment): SV40 enhancer and early promoter
   1839..1974    +  rep_origin     SV40 ori: SV40 origin of replication
   2020..2616    +  CDS            PuroR (fragment): puromycin N-acetyltransferase; pac from Streptomyces; confers resistance to puromycin
   2665..2782    +  misc_feature   cPPT/CTS: central polypurine tract and central termination sequence of HIV-1
   2847..2913    +  CDS            small t antigen (fragment): SV40 (simian virus 40) small t antigen
   2920..4098    +  promoter       EF-1α promoter: strong constitutive promoter for human elongation factor EF-1α
   4115..5749    +  CDS            IRX4: IRX4_HUMAN - Also known as IRXA3. Experimental evidence at protein level: Swiss-Prot protein existence level 1. Likely to be an important mediator of ventricular differentiation during cardiac development. From Homo sapiens (Human).
   5765..5818    +  promoter       U6 promoter (fragment): RNA polymerase III promoter for human U6 snRNA
   5860..6448    +  misc_feature   WPRE: woodchuck hepatitis virus posttranscriptional regulatory element
   6499..6518    +  misc_feature   cPPT/CTS (fragment): central polypurine tract and central termination sequence of HIV-1
   6520..6753    +  LTR            3' LTR (ΔU3): self-inactivating 3' long terminal repeat (LTR) from HIV-1
   6831..6952    +  polyA_signal   SV40 poly(A) signal: SV40 polyadenylation signal
   6992..7127    +  rep_origin     SV40 ori: SV40 origin of replication
   7148..7166    -  promoter       T7 promoter: promoter for bacteriophage T7 RNA polymerase
   7174..7329    +  CDS            lacZα (fragment): LacZα fragment of β-galactosidase; lacZ fragment
   7334..7762    +  rep_origin     f1 ori (sequence partly withheld): f1 bacteriophage origin of replication; arrow indicates direction of (+) strand synthesis
   7815..7919    +  promoter       AmpR promoter: bla
   7920..8780    +  CDS            AmpR: β-lactamase; bla; confers resistance to ampicillin, carbenicillin, and related antibiotics
   8951..9539    +  rep_origin     ori: high-copy-number ColE1/pMB1/pBR322/pUC origin of replication
   9722..9814    +  CDS            lacI (fragment): lac repressor; lacI; The lac repressor binds to the lac operator to inhibit transcription in E. coli. This inhibition can be relieved by adding lactose or isopropyl-β-D-thiogalactopyranoside (IPTG).
   9827..9848    +  protein_bind   CAP binding site: CAP binding activates transcription in the presence of cAMP. E. coli catabolite activator protein
   9863..9893    +  promoter       lac promoter: promoter for the E. coli lac operon
   9901..9917    +  protein_bind   lac operator: The lac repressor binds to the lac operator to inhibit transcription in E. coli. This inhibition can be relieved by adding lactose or isopropyl-β-D-thiogalactopyranoside (IPTG). lac repressor encoded by lacI
   9962..9980    +  promoter       T3 promoter: promoter for bacteriophage T3 RNA polymerase
