[The description below was written by a language model from this plasmid's Addgene catalogue record and pLannotate feature annotations shown in this document.]
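Description:
TFORF0018 is a lentiviral mammalian expression plasmid built on the pLX_TRC317 backbone that overexpresses the human transcription factor IRX4 (also known as IRXA3), a protein annotated as a likely mediator of ventricular differentiation during cardiac development. The plasmid is about 10 kb. It is propagated in E. coli using a high-copy ColE1/pUC-type origin and ampicillin resistance (AmpR with its own bla promoter). The bacterial portion also carries an f1 origin and remnants of a lac/T7/T3 cloning region. The depositor warns that the plasmid may recombine, which is a common issue with LTR-containing vectors.

The viral cassette has a third-generation, self-inactivating layout. An RSV promoter fused to a truncated HIV-1 5' LTR drives production of the genomic RNA. This is followed by the Ψ packaging signal with a gag fragment, the RRE for Rev-dependent nuclear export, and a cPPT/CTS element. The cassette ends with a ΔU3 3' LTR and a downstream SV40 polyadenylation signal. Within the provirus, SV40 early promoter sequences sit upstream of a puromycin N-acetyltransferase gene, which allows selection of transduced cells. The EF-1α promoter then drives the synthesized IRX4 ORF, and a WPRE follows to improve transcript expression.

The record states that the construct carries a unique 24-bp barcode, but this is not annotated as a separate feature. A short sequence annotated as a U6 promoter fragment lies between the ORF and the WPRE, and its role is not explained in the record. The plasmid belongs to a barcoded transcription factor ORF collection. The barcode identifies which factor was delivered in pooled overexpression screens, such as those examining directed differentiation.
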