Addgene plasmid #141477: TFORF0018
Purpose: Lentiviral vector for overexpressing the IRX4 transcription factor ORF with a unique 24-bp barcode. Barcodes facilitate identification of transcription factors in pooled screens.
Depositing lab: Feng Zhang. Depositing organization: Broad Institute. Publication: A transcription factor atlas of directed differentiation. Joung J, Ma S, Tay T, Geiger-Schuller KR, Kirchgatterer PC, Verdine VK, Guo B, Arias-Garcia MA, Allen WE, Singh A, Kuksenko O, Abudayyeh OO, Gootenberg JS, Fu Z, Macrae RK, Buenrostro JD, Regev A, Zhang F. Cell. 2023 Jan 5;186(1):209-229.e26. doi: 10.1016/j.cell.2022.11.026. PubMed 36608654.
Backbone
  Vector backbone: pLX_TRC317
  Backbone manufacturer: Broad Institute Genetic Perturbation Platform
  Backbone size w/o insert (bp): 8264
  Vector type: Mammalian Expression, Lentiviral
  Selectable markers: Puromycin
Growth in bacteria
  Bacterial resistance: Ampicillin, 100 μg/mL
  Growth temperature: 37°C
  Growth strain: NEB Stable
  Copy number: High Copy
Gene/Insert
  Gene/Insert name: IRX4
  Species: H. sapiens (human)
  Insert size (bp): 1739
  Entrez Gene: IRX4 (a.k.a. IRXA3)
  Promoter: EF1a
  Cloning method: Unknown
  Sequencing primers: 5′ GGGTGGAGACTGAAGTTAGGCCAG; 3′ CACATAGCGTAAAAGGAGCAACATAG
Terms and licenses: Academic/Nonprofit Terms; Industry Terms: Not Available to Industry
Depositor comments: NM_001278635,NM_001278633,ENST00000613726,ENST00000622814 . The transcription factor ORF portion of this plasmid was synthesized by Genewiz. Please test multiple small colonies in case of plasmid recombination. To make this collection available in a timely manner, a portion of this collection was not fully sequenced by Addgene. If an Addgene verified full plasmid sequence is not available, please contact us prior to placing an order to request the full sequence.
How to cite: TFORF0018 was a gift from Feng Zhang (Addgene plasmid # 141477 ; http://n2t.net/addgene:141477 ; RRID:Addgene_141477)
