>Addgene plasmid #141477 | TFORF0018 | depositor partial sequence | sequence record 276568 | Insert
ACCGCCACCATGTCCTACCCGCAGTTTGGATACCCCTACTCCTCGGCTCCCCAGTTCTTGATGGCCACCA
ACTCCCTGAGCACGTGCTGCGAGTCCGGAGGCCGCACGCTGGCGGACTCCGGGCCCGCCGCCTCGGCCCA
GGCGCCGGTCTACTGCCCGGTCTACGAGAGCCGGCTGCTGGCCACCGCGCGCCACGAGCTCAACTCGGCC
GCGGCGCTGGGCGTCTATGGGGGTCCCTATGGCGGATCGCAGGGCTATGGCAACTACGTGACCTACGGCT
CGGAGGCGTCCGCCTTCTACTCGCTGAACAGCTTTGATTCCAAGGATGGTTCGGGATCTGCGCATGGGGG
CCTGGCACCAGCCGCTGCCGCCTACTACCCTTACGAGCCAGCTCTGGGCCAGTACCCCTATGACAGGATC
AAACGGCTAGGCGGTCATCCCCATAAAGGAATTGGCCTGGACCTCTCTGGCTTGGGAAGGAGCCCAGGCT
CCCTGTATGGAACCATGGACAGCGGCACGCGGCGCAAGAACGCCACGCGCGAGACCACCAGCACGCTCAA
GGCCTGGCTGCAGGAGCACCGCAAGAACCCCTACCCCACCAAGGGCGAGAAGATCATGCTGGCCATCATC
ACCAAGATGACCCTCACACAGGTCTCCACCTGGTTCGCCAACGCGCGCCGGCGCCTCAAGAAGGAGAACA
AGATGACGTGGCCGCCGCGGAACAAGTGCGCAGACGAGAAGCGGCCCTACGCGGAGGGCGAGGAGGAGGA
GGGGGGCGAGGAGGAGGCGCGGGAGGAGCCCCTCAAGAGCTCCAAGAACGCAGAGCCCGTGGGCAAAGAG
GAGAAGGAGCTGGAGCTTAGTGACTTGGACGACTTCGACCCGCTGGAAGCAGAGCCGCCGGCGTGCGAGC
TGAAGCCGCCCTTCCACTCCCTGGACGGCGGTCTGGAGCGCGTCCCCGCCGCGCCCGACGGCCCGGTCAA
GGAGGCCTCAGGCGCGCTCCGGATGTCTCTGGCCGCGGGTGGCGGAGCTGCTCTGGACGAGGACCTGGAG
AGGGCCCGGAGCTGTCTCCGCAGCGCGGCGGCCGGGCCGGAGCCACTGCCGGGCGCAGAGGGCGGCCCTC
AGGTCTGCGAGGCCAAGCTGGGGTTTGTGCCGGCGGGGGCGTCGGCAGGCCTGGAGGCTAAGCCGCGCAT
CTGGTCCCTGGCCCACACAGCCACCGCCGCCGCCGCCGCCGCCACCTCCCTGAGCCAGACTGAGTTTCCG
TCGTGCATGCTCAAGCGCCAAGGTCCCGCGGCCCCTGCGGCTGTGTCCTCCGCGCCCGCCACGTCCCCGT
CTGTGGCCCTTCCCCACTCTGGCGCCCTGGACAGGCACCAGGACTCCCCGGTAACCAGTCTCAGAAACTG
GGTGGACGGGGTCTTCCACGACCCCATCCTCAGGCACAGCACTTTGAACCAGGCCTGGGCCACCGCCAAG
GGCGCCCTCCTGGACCCCGGGCCTCTGGGACGCTCGCTGGGGGCGGGCGCGAACGTGCTGACTGCACCCC
TGGCCCGCGCCTTTCCGCCTGCCGTGCCCCAGGACGCCCCAGCTGCAGGCGCCGCCAGGGAGCTGCTCGC
CCTGCCCAAGGCCGGCGGCAAACCCTTCTGCGCCTAGTAATGAACTAGTCCGTAACTTGAAAGTATTTCG
ATTTCTTGGCTTTATATATCTTGTGGAAAGGACGATAGCTGCTGAACATATGACACCAG
