>Addgene plasmid #141477 | TFORF0018 | depositor partial sequence | sequence record 276569 | Barcode
TAGCTGCTGAACATATGACACCAG
