>Addgene plasmid #141477 | TFORF0018 | addgene partial sequence | sequence record 319840 | WPRE-R 5'-CATAGCGTAAAAGGAGCAACA-3'
TTTTGTAATCCAGAGGTTGATTGTCGACTTAACGCGTCTGGTGTCATATGTTCAGCAGCTATCGTCCTTT
CCACAAGATATATAAAGCCAAGAAATCGAAATACTTTCAAGTTACGGACTAGTTCATTACTAGGCGCAGA
AGGGTTTGCCGCCGGCCTTGGGCAGGGCGAGCAGCTCCCTGGCGGCGCCTGCAGCTGGGGCGTCCTGGGG
CACGGCAGGCGGAAAGGCGCGGGCCAGGGGTGCAGTCAGCACGTTCGCGCCCGCCCCCAGCGAGCGTCCC
AGAGGCCCGGGGTCCAGGAGGGCGCCCTTGGCGGTGGCCCAGGCCTGGTTCAAAGTGCTGTGCCTGAGGA
TGGGGTCGTGGAAGACCCCGTCCACCCAGTTTCTGAGACTGGTTACCGGGGAGTCCTGGTGCCTGTCCAG
GGCGCCAGAGTGGGGAAGGGCCACAGACGGGGACGTGGCGGGCGCGGAGGACACAGCCGCAGGGGCCGCG
GGACCTTGGCGCTTGAGCATGCACGACGGAAACTCAGTCTGGCTCAGGGAGGTGGCGGCGGCGGCGGCGG
CGGTGGCTGTGTGGGCCAGGGACCAGATGCGCGGCTTAGCCTCCAGGCCTGCCGACGCCCCCGCCGGCAC
AAACCCCAGCTTGGCCTCGCAGACCTGAGGGCCGCCCTCTGCGCCCC
